Addgene plasmid #249542: pAAV-CMV-FLEX-SaCas9-U6-sgHtr2a rat
Purpose: Cre-dependent editing of rat Htr2a with SaCas9
Depositing lab: Larry Zweifel. Depositing organization: University of Washington.
Backbone
  Vector backbone: pAAV
  Total vector size (bp): 7728
  Vector type: Mammalian Expression, AAV, CRISPR
Growth in bacteria
  Bacterial resistance: Ampicillin, 100 μg/mL
  Growth temperature: 37°C
  Growth strain: NEB Stable
  Copy number: High Copy
Gene/Insert
  Gene/Insert name: Htr2a
  gRNA/shRNA sequence: GGCCATCACCTAATTGCATTA
  Species: R. norvegicus (rat)
  Entrez Gene: Htr2a (a.k.a. 5-HT2A, 5Ht-2)
  Promoter: U6
  Cloning method: Restriction Enzyme; 5′ cloning site BsaI (destroyed during cloning); 3′ cloning site BsaI (destroyed during cloning)
  Sequencing primers: 5′ GAGGGCCTATTTCCCATGATT
Terms and licenses: Academic/Nonprofit Terms; Industry Terms: Not Available to Industry
How to cite: pAAV-CMV-FLEX-SaCas9-U6-sgHtr2a rat was a gift from Larry Zweifel (Addgene plasmid # 249542 ; http://n2t.net/addgene:249542 ; RRID:Addgene_249542)
