[The description below was written by a language model from this plasmid's Addgene catalogue record and pLannotate feature annotations shown in this document.]
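Description:
pAAV-CMV-FLEX-SaCas9-U6-sgHtr2a rat is a 7,728 bp AAV transfer plasmid that combines a Cre-dependent Staphylococcus aureus Cas9 cassette with a guide RNA against the rat serotonin 2A receptor gene, Htr2a. It is propagated in bacteria through a high-copy ColE1/pUC-type origin with ampicillin selection (β-lactamase), and the backbone also carries an f1 phage origin. AAV2 inverted terminal repeats flank the payload so that it can be packaged into recombinant AAV particles. One ITR is annotated in full, while the other is detected only as short fragments in the sequencing-derived annotation. This is a common result for these repeat-rich, structured regions, and the recombination-deficient growth strain listed in the record fits their instability.

The CMV enhancer and promoter sit upstream of a FLEX (double-floxed inverted) switch. The SaCas9 coding sequence, fused to a nucleoplasmin nuclear localization signal and a 3xHA epitope tag, lies in the antisense orientation between pairs of mutually incompatible lox2272 and loxP sites arranged head-to-head, and is followed by a bGH polyadenylation signal. Without Cre, the nuclease cannot be translated from the CMV transcript. With Cre, recombination inverts the cassette and then excises one site of each pair, locking it in the sense orientation so that HA-tagged, nuclear SaCas9 is made. Downstream, a human U6 RNA polymerase III promoter constitutively drives the Htr2a spacer, which was cloned through BsaI sites that were destroyed in the process, joined to the SaCas9 guide scaffold. The compact size of SaCas9 lets nuclease and guide fit in a single AAV genome. The stated purpose is Cre-dependent editing of rat Htr2a, which restricts mutagenesis to Cre-expressing cells.
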