Features (pLannotate 1.2.2; 26 found; start..end, strand, type, name):
     24..403     +  enhancer       CMV enhancer: human cytomegalovirus immediate early enhancer
    404..607     +  promoter       CMV promoter: human cytomegalovirus (CMV) immediate early promoter
    644..677     +  protein_bind   lox2272: Cre-mediated recombination occurs in the 8-bp core sequence (GGATACTT). lox2272 sites are compatible with each other, but incompatible with loxP or loxN sites (Lee and Saito, 1988). Cre recombinase
    678..727     -  intron         β-globin intron (fragment): internally truncated intron from human β-globin
    728..761     +  protein_bind   loxP: Cre-mediated recombination occurs in the 8-bp core sequence (GCATACAT). Cre recombinase
    771..799     -  CDS            3xHA (fragment): three tandem HA epitope tags
    810..826     -  CDS            3xHA (fragment): three tandem HA epitope tags
    837..853     -  CDS            3xHA (fragment): three tandem HA epitope tags
    860..907     -  CDS            nucleoplasmin NLS: bipartite nuclear localization signal from nucleoplasmin
    908..4063    -  CDS            cas9: CAS9_STAAU - Experimental evidence at protein level: Swiss-Prot protein existence level 1. CRISPR (clustered regularly interspaced short palindromic repeat) is an adaptive immune system that provides protection against mobile genetic elements (viruses, transposable elements and conjugative plasmids). CRISPR clusters contain spacers, sequences complementary to antecedent mobile elements, and target invading nucleic acids. CRISPR clusters are transcribed and processed into CRISPR RNA (crRNA). In type II CRISPR systems correct processing of pre-crRNA requires a trans- encoded small RNA (tracrRNA)
   4140..4173    -  protein_bind   lox2272: Cre-mediated recombination occurs in the 8-bp core sequence (GGATACTT). lox2272 sites are compatible with each other, but incompatible with loxP or loxN sites (Lee and Saito, 1988). Cre recombinase
   4174..4223    -  intron         β-globin intron (fragment): internally truncated intron from human β-globin
   4224..4257    -  protein_bind   loxP: Cre-mediated recombination occurs in the 8-bp core sequence (GCATACAT). Cre recombinase
   4288..4399    +  polyA_signal   bGH poly(A) signal: bovine growth hormone polyadenylation signal
   4502..4742    +  promoter       U6 promoter: RNA polymerase III promoter for human U6 snRNA
   4772..4847    +  misc_RNA       Sa gRNA scaffold: guide RNA scaffold for the Staphylococcus aureus CRISPR/Cas9 system
   4861..5001    +  repeat_region  AAV2 ITR: inverted terminal repeat of adeno-associated virus serotype 2 inverted
   5006..5057    -  misc_feature   bom (fragment): basis of mobility region from pBR322
   5076..5531    +  rep_origin     f1 ori (sequence partly withheld): f1 bacteriophage origin of replication; arrow indicates direction of (+) strand synthesis
   5532..5581    -  misc_feature   bom (fragment): basis of mobility region from pBR322
   5683..5718    -  CDS            rop (fragment): Rop protein, which maintains plasmids at low copy number; rop
   5813..5917    +  promoter       AmpR promoter: bla
   5918..6778    +  CDS            AmpR: β-lactamase; bla; confers resistance to ampicillin, carbenicillin, and related antibiotics
   6949..7537    +  rep_origin     ori: high-copy-number ColE1/pMB1/pBR322/pUC origin of replication
   7610..7637    +  repeat_region  AAV2 ITR (fragment): inverted terminal repeat of adeno-associated virus serotype 2 inverted
   7666..7693    +  repeat_region  AAV2 ITR (fragment): inverted terminal repeat of adeno-associated virus serotype 2 inverted
>Addgene plasmid #249542 | pAAV-CMV-FLEX-SaCas9-U6-sgHtr2a rat | addgene full sequence | sequence record 495631 | Addgene NGS Result
GCGGCCTCTAGACTCGAGGCGTTGACATTGATTATTGACTAGTTATTAATAGTAATCAATTACGGGGTCA
TTAGTTCATAGCCCATATATGGAGTTCCGCGTTACATAACTTACGGTAAATGGCCCGCCTGGCTGACCGC
CCAACGACCCCCGCCCATTGACGTCAATAATGACGTATGTTCCCATAGTAACGCCAATAGGGACTTTCCA
TTGACGTCAATGGGTGGAGTATTTACGGTAAACTGCCCACTTGGCAGTACATCAAGTGTATCATATGCCA
AGTACGCCCCCTATTGACGTCAATGACGGTAAATGGCCCGCCTGGCATTATGCCCAGTACATGACCTTAT
GGGACTTTCCTACTTGGCAGTACATCTACGTATTAGTCATCGCTATTACCATGGTGATGCGGTTTTGGCA
GTACATCAATGGGCGTGGATAGCGGTTTGACTCACGGGGATTTCCAAGTCTCCACCCCATTGACGTCAAT
GGGAGTTTGTTTTGGCACCAAAATCAACGGGACTTTCCAAAATGTCGTAACAACTCCGCCCCATTGACGC
AAATGGGCGGTAGGCGTGTACGGTGGGAGGTCTATATAAGCAGAGCTCTCTGGCTAACTACCGGTGCTAG
CGTCGACTCCGGAATAACTTCGTATAGGATACTTTATACGAAGTTATGCAGAATGGTAGCTGGATTGTAG
CTGCTATTAGCAATATGAAACCTCTTAATAACTTCGTATAGCATACATTATACGAAGTTATGGCGCGCCT
TAAGCGTAATCTGGAACATCGTATGGGTAAGCGTAATCTGGAACATCGTATGGGTAAGCGTAATCTGGAA
CATCGTATGGGTAGGATCCCTTTTTCTTTTTTGCCTGGCCGGCCTTTTTCGTGGCCGCCGGCCTTTTGCC
CTTTTTGATGATCTGAGGGTGCTTCTTAGATTTCACTTCATACAGGTTGCCCAGAATGTCTGTGCTGTAC
TTCTTAATGCTCTGGGTCTTGGAGGCGATTGTCTTAATGATCCTGGGGGGCCTCTTGTCGTTCATGTTTT
CCAGGTACTCGCGGTAGGTGATGTCGATCATGTTCACTTCGATCCGGTTCAGCAGGTCGTTGTTCACGCC
GATCACTCTATACAGCTCGCCGTTGATCTTGATCAGATCGTTGTTGTAGAAGGAGGCGATAAACTCGGCC
TGGTTGCTGATCTTCTTCAGCTTCTTAGCTTCCTCATAGCACTTGCTATTCACTTCGTAGTAGTTTTCTT
TTTTGATCACATCCAGATTCTTCACGGTCACGAACTTGTACACGCCATTGTCCAGGTACACGTCGAATCT
GTAGGGCTTCAGGGACAGCTTCACGACCTTGTTTCTGCTGTTGGGGTAGTCGTCGGTGATGTCCAGATGG
GCGTTCAGTTTGTTGCCGTAATACTTAATCTTCTTGATCACGGGGCCGTTGTCCTTTTTGGAGTACTTGG
TCAGGTAGTTCCCGGTTTCCTCGTAGTACTTGTACAGGGGATTCTTCTCGTCGCCGTACTGTTCCATAAT
CAGCTTCAGTTTCTGGTAGGTCTGGGGGTCGTGGTGGTACATCAGCAGCTTTTCGGGGCTCTTGTTGATC
AGCTTTTTCAGCTTGTCATTGTCCTTGTCGTACAGGCCGTTCAGATTGTTCACGATCAGGGTGTTGCCCT
TGTCGTCCTTCCGGGTGGAGTACAGGGTGTCGTTAATCAGCTCTCTATTAGGCTTCTTGTCCACCCGGTG
GCTGTACTTGTAGTCCTTGAAGTCCTTAATGTGCTTGATCTGGTGGGGGGTGATGAAGATCTCTTTGTAC
TCCTGCTCGGTTTCGATCTCGGGCATGCTCTCGGCCTGCTTTTCCTCGAACATCTGGTTTTCCATCACTT
TTTTGGCCTTGTCCAGTTTCTTCCACTCTTTGAAGATGAAATCGGCGTTGGCAATGATCAGGGCGTCCTC
GGCGTGGTGCTTGTACCCCTTGTTCCGCTCTTTCTTAAACTTCCACTTCCGCCGCAGAAAGCTGGTGAAG
CCGCCATTGATGGACTTCACTTTCACGTCCAGGTTGTTCACTCTGAAGTAGCTCCGCAGCAGGTTCATCA
GGCCTCTGGTGGCGTATCTGGTATCCACCAGGTTCCGGTTGATGAAGTCTTTCTGCACGGAGAACCTGTT
GATGTCCCGTTCTTCCAGCAGATACTCTTTCTTGGTCTTGCTGATTCTGCCCTTGCCCTTGGCCAGATTC
AGGATGTGCTTCTTGAAGGTTTCGTAGCTGATCTTGCTGTCGCTGCTGCTCAGGTACTGGAATGGGGTCC
GGTTGCCCTTCTTGCTGTTTTCTTCCTGCTTCACGAGCACCTTGTTGTTGAAGCTGTTGTCGAAGGACAC
GCTTCTGGGGATGATGTGGTCCACCTCATAGTTGAAGGGGTTGTTCAGCAGATCTTCCAGAGGGATGGCT
TCCAGGCTGTACAGGCACTTGCCTTCCTGCATGTCGTGCAGCTTGATCTTCTCGATCAGGTACTTGGCGT
TCTCTTTGCCGGTGGTCCGGATGATTTCCTCGATCCGCTCGTTGGTCTGCCGGTTCCGCTTCTGCATCTC
GTTGATCATTTTCTGGGCGTCCTTGGAGTTCTTCTCGCGGGCCAGCTCGATAATGATGTCGTTGGGCAGG
CCGTACTTCTTGATGATGGCGTTGATCACTTTGATGCTCTGGATGAAGCTTCTCTTCACGACGGGGCTCA
GGATGAAGTCGTCCACCAGGGTGGTGGGGATCTCTTTCTGCTGGGACAGGTCCACCTTCTTGGGCACCAG
CTTCAGCCGGTTGAAGATAGCGATCTGGTTGTCGTTGGTGTGCCACAGCTCGTCCAGGATCAGGTTGATG
GCCTTCAGGCTCAGGTTGTGGGTGCCGGTATAGCCCTTCAGATTAGAGATCTGCTCGATCTCTTCCTGGG
TCAGCTCGGAGTTCAGATTGGTCAGTTCTTCCTGGATGTCCTCGCTGCTCTGGTAGATGGTCAGGATCTT
GGCAATCTGATCCAGCAGCTCGGCGTTCTCAATAATCTCTTTCCGGGCGGTAATGTCCTTGATGTCGTGG
TACACCTTCAGGTTGGTGAACTCGGGCTTGCCGGTGCTGGTCACTCTGTAGCCCTTAATATCCTCTTCGT
TCACGAGGATTTCTTTGGCGATCTGCTTCAGGGTGGGCTTCTTCTTCTGCTTGAACACGTTCTCGATGAT
CTGGAACTTCTCGTAATATTCCAGCTTCTCGTTCTCGTCCCTGGTGATCACGAGATTGTTCAGGTCGTTC
AGGGCGTTGTACAGGTCGGCGTTGTAGGCGTACTTCACGCTCCGCAGTTCCTCGGGGAAGTAGGTGCAGT
GGCCCATCAGCATCTCGTACCATTCTTTGATGTCCTTCCAGCCGAAGGGGCTGCCCTCGCCAGGTCCCTC
ATAGTAGGTCCGCCGGGTTTCCAGCAGGTCGATGTAGGTGTCGATGAAGCTCTGGTCCAGCTGGTGGTAG
GCCTTCTGCACCTTCAGCAGCTGTTTGGCTTCTTTCACGTAGTCGCTGGTCTTGAATCTGTTGATGCTGC
CCCGCACTTCGCCGTCTTTCTTCAGCCGTTCCAGCTGCAGTTCGGCCACGTATTTCTCTTCCAGGGCCTT
GCTGTTCCGGCTGATCTGCTCTTTGGTGGACAGCTCGTTGCCGGTGTCCTCTTCCACCTCGTTCACGTTG
TGCACGCCTCTTCTCTTGGCCAGGTGCAGCAGGGCGGCAGAGAACTCTTCCTCGCTCAGCTTCTGGCTCA
GGCCCTTCACTCTGGCCTCGTAGGGGTTGATGCCGCTCAGCTCGCTGTGGTCGGTCAGCAGGTTGTAGTC
GAACAGCAGCTTCTTCACTCTCTGGATTCTATGCCGCCTCCGCCGCTTCAGCCTTCTGGCGCCTCTCTTG
CTCCGCCTGCCCTCGTTGTTTTCCACGTTGGCCTCTTTGAACAGCCGCACGCCGGCATCGATCACGTCCC
GTGTCTCGTAGTCGATGATGCCGTAGCCCACGCTGGTGATGCCGATGTCCAGGCCCAGGATGTAGTTCCG
CTTGGCTGCTGGGACTCCGTGGATACCGACCTTCCGCTTCTTCTTTGGGGCCATGCGGCCGCTGCAGACC
GGTGCTAGCATAACTTCGTATAAAGTATCCTATACGAAGTTATTTGCCTTAACCCAGAAATTATCACTGT
TATTCTTTAGAATGGTGCAAAGAATAACTTCGTATAATGTATGCTATACGAAGTTATGAATTCCTAGAGC
TCGCTGATCAGCCTCGACTGTGCCTTCTAGTTGCCAGCCATCTGTTGTTTGCCCCTCCCCCGTGCCTTCC
TTGACCCTGGAAGGTGCCACTCCCACTGTCCTTTCCTAATAAAATGAGGAAATTGCATCGCATTGTCTGA
GTAGGTGTCATTCTATTCTGGGGGGTGGGGTGGGGCAGGACAGCAAGGGGGAGGATTGGGAAGAGAATAG
CAGGCATGCTGGGGAGGTACCGAGGGCCTATTTCCCATGATTCCTTCATATTTGCATATACGATACAAGG
CTGTTAGAGAGATAATTGGAATTAATTTGACTGTAAACACAAAGATATTAGTACAAAATACGTGACGTAG
AAAGTAATAATTTCTTGGGTAGTTTGCAGTTTTAAAATTATGTTTTAAAATGGACTATCATATGCTTACC
GTAACTTGAAAGTATTTCGATTTCTTGGCTTTATATATCTTGTGGAAAGGACGAAACACCGGCCATCACC
TAATTGCATTAGTTTTAGTACTCTGGAAACAGAATCTACTAAAACAAGGCAAAATGCCGTGTTTATCTCG
TCAACTTGTTGGCGAGATTTTTGCGGCCGCAGGAACCCCTAGTGATGGAGTTGGCCACTCCCTCTCTGCG
CGCTCGCTCGCTCACTGAGGCCGGGCGACCAAAGGTCGCCCGACGCCCGGGCTTTGCCCGGGCGGCCTCA
GTGAGCGAGCGAGCGCGCAGCTGCCTGCAGGGGCGCCTGATGCGGTATTTTCTCCTTACGCATCTGTGCG
GTATTTCACACCGCATA
[95 nt withheld, positions 5058-5152]
T
[46 nt withheld, positions 5154-5199]
C
[141 nt withheld, positions 5201-5341]
CCTTTGACGTTGGAGTCCACGTTCTTT
[37 nt withheld, positions 5369-5405]
ACTCTATCTCGGGCTATTCTTTTGATTTATAAGGGATTTTGCCGATTTCGGTCTATTGGTTAAAAAATGA
GCTGATTTAACAAAAATTTAACGCGAATTTTAACAAAATATTAACGTTTACAATTTTATGGTGCACTCTC
AGTACAATCTGCTCTGATGCCGCATAGTTAAGCCAGCCCCGACACCCGCCAACACCCGCTGACGCGCCCT
GACGGGCTTGTCTGCTCCCGGCATCCGCTTACAGACAAGCTGTGACCGTCTCCGGGAGCTGCATGTGTCA
GAGGTTTTCACCGTCATCACCGAAACGCGCGAGACGAAAGGGCCTCGTGATACGCCTATTTTTATAGGTT
AATGTCATGATAATAATGGTTTCTTAGACGTCAGGTGGCACTTTTCGGGGAAATGTGCGCGGAACCCCTA
TTTGTTTATTTTTCTAAATACATTCAAATATGTATCCGCTCATGAGACAATAACCCTGATAAATGCTTCA
ATAATATTGAAAAAGGAAGAGTATGAGTATTCAACATTTCCGTGTCGCCCTTATTCCCTTTTTTGCGGCA
TTTTGCCTTCCTGTTTTTGCTCACCCAGAAACGCTGGTGAAAGTAAAAGATGCTGAAGATCAGTTGGGTG
CACGAGTGGGTTACATCGAACTGGATCTCAACAGCGGTAAGATCCTTGAGAGTTTTCGCCCCGAAGAACG
TTTTCCAATGATGAGCACTTTTAAAGTTCTGCTATGTGGCGCGGTATTATCCCGTATTGACGCCGGGCAA
GAGCAACTCGGTCGCCGCATACACTATTCTCAGAATGACTTGGTTGAGTACTCACCAGTCACAGAAAAGC
ATCTTACGGATGGCATGACAGTAAGAGAATTATGCAGTGCTGCCATAACCATGAGTGATAACACTGCGGC
CAACTTACTTCTGACAACGATCGGAGGACCGAAGGAGCTAACCGCTTTTTTGCACAACATGGGGGATCAT
GTAACTCGCCTTGATCGTTGGGAACCGGAGCTGAATGAAGCCATACCAAACGACGAGCGTGACACCACGA
TGCCTGTAGCAATGGCAACAACGTTGCGCAAACTATTAACTGGCGAACTACTTACTCTAGCTTCCCGGCA
ACAATTAATAGACTGGATGGAGGCGGATAAAGTTGCAGGACCACTTCTGCGCTCGGCCCTTCCGGCTGGC
TGGTTTATTGCTGATAAATCTGGAGCCGGTGAGCGTGGAAGCCGCGGTATCATTGCAGCACTGGGGCCAG
ATGGTAAGCCCTCCCGTATCGTAGTTATCTACACGACGGGGAGTCAGGCAACTATGGATGAACGAAATAG
ACAGATCGCTGAGATAGGTGCCTCACTGATTAAGCATTGGTAACTGTCAGACCAAGTTTACTCATATATA
CTTTAGATTGATTTAAAACTTCATTTTTAATTTAAAAGGATCTAGGTGAAGATCCTTTTTGATAATCTCA
TGACCAAAATCCCTTAACGTGAGTTTTCGTTCCACTGAGCGTCAGACCCCGTAGAAAAGATCAAAGGATC
TTCTTGAGATCCTTTTTTTCTGCGCGTAATCTGCTGCTTGCAAACAAAAAAACCACCGCTACCAGCGGTG
GTTTGTTTGCCGGATCAAGAGCTACCAACTCTTTTTCCGAAGGTAACTGGCTTCAGCAGAGCGCAGATAC
CAAATACTGTTCTTCTAGTGTAGCCGTAGTTAGGCCACCACTTCAAGAACTCTGTAGCACCGCCTACATA
CCTCGCTCTGCTAATCCTGTTACCAGTGGCTGCTGCCAGTGGCGATAAGTCGTGTCTTACCGGGTTGGAC
TCAAGACGATAGTTACCGGATAAGGCGCAGCGGTCGGGCTGAACGGGGGGTTCGTGCACACAGCCCAGCT
TGGAGCGAACGACCTACACCGAACTGAGATACCTACAGCGTGAGCTATGAGAAAGCGCCACGCTTCCCGA
AGGGAGAAAGGCGGACAGGTATCCGGTAAGCGGCAGGGTCGGAACAGGAGAGCGCACGAGGGAGCTTCCA
GGGGGAAACGCCTGGTATCTTTATAGTCCTGTCGGGTTTCGCCACCTCTGACTTGAGCGTCGATTTTTGT
GATGCTCGTCAGGGGGGCGGAGCCTATGGAAAAACGCCAGCAACGCGGCCTTTTTACGGTTCCTGGCCTT
TTGCTGGCCTTTTGCTCACATGTCCTGCAGGCAGCTGCGCGCTCGCTCGCTCACTGAGGCCGCCCGGGCG
TCGGGCGACCTTTGGTCGCCCGGCCTCAGTGAGCGAGCGAGCGCGCAGAGAGGGAGTGGCCAACTCCATC
ACTAGGGGTTCCT
